>Addgene plasmid #26906 | pJV63 | addgene partial sequence | sequence record 33185 | 26906 with Kan-R
TATCGCGGCCTCGAGCAAGACGTTTCCCGTTGAATATGGCTCATAACACCCCTTGTATTACTGTTTATGT
AAGCAGACAGTTTTATTGTTCATGATGATATATTTTTATCTTGTGCAATGTAACATCAGAGATTTTGAGA
CACAACGTGGCTTTCCCCCCCCCCCGACGTCAGGTGGCTAGCTGATCACCGCGGCCATGATGGCATAAAA
CGAAAGGCCCAGTCTTTCGACTGAGCCTTTCGTTTTATTTGATGCCTGGCAGTCGATCGTACGCTAGTTG
CAGATCAACCACCGCGTCGGAATTCGCCGGGGCGCTCATGCGTTGGGCCCGTCGAACATGTCGATGACAG
CCTTCGCCTCGTCGAACGTGAGGTCGGCGGCGCGCGTGGCTTTGACGCCGGCCGAATCGGCGAGGAACTT
GAACCAATCGGCGTCGTTGTACTTTTCGGCCTTCTGGATCTCGCCGAGGCGCTTCAGCTGATCGGGATTG
GCCATCTGCACGTCNGGCGCCGGCGCGGTGGCGCGCTGCGCGCGTTGTGCGCGCGACGACTTC
