[The description below was written by a language model from this plasmid's Addgene catalogue record.]
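Description:
pJV63 is a bacterial expression plasmid built on the pLAM12 backbone (about 6.8 kb without insert) that carries genes 60 and 61 of mycobacteriophage Che9c as a roughly 2 kb insert. The fragment was placed between NdeI and NheI sites, both of which remain intact, so the insert can be excised or exchanged. The plasmid confers kanamycin resistance, which is listed both as the bacterial resistance and as the selectable marker, and it is maintained as a high-copy plasmid in a standard E. coli cloning strain.

The associated publication concerns recombineering in Mycobacterium tuberculosis, which indicates the plasmid's purpose: supplying phage-encoded recombination functions in mycobacteria so that introduced DNA substrates can be incorporated into the chromosome by homologous recombination. Che9c gp60 and gp61 are generally understood as the phage's counterparts of the RecE exonuclease and RecT single-strand annealing protein of the E. coli Rac prophage, a pair that together promotes recombination of linear DNA substrates with short homology arms. Expressing both from one plasmid would allow allelic exchange, gene knockouts and related targeted modifications in strains where such events are otherwise inefficient.

The record does not state the promoter driving the two genes, the origins of replication, or whether the backbone is an E. coli–mycobacterial shuttle vector, and no feature table is supplied, so these details and the exact arrangement of regulatory elements cannot be confirmed from the catalogue fields alone. No tags, reporters or fusion partners are listed.
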