Addgene plasmid #26906: pJV63
Depositing lab: Graham Hatfull. Depositing organization: University of Pittsburgh (University, School of Medicine, and Cancer Institute). Publication: Recombineering in Mycobacterium tuberculosis. van Kessel JC, Hatfull GF. Nat Methods. 2007 Feb . 4(2):147-52. 10.1038/nmeth996 PubMed 17179933.
Backbone
  Vector backbone: pLAM12
  Backbone size w/o insert (bp): 6758
  Vector type: Bacterial Expression
  Selectable markers: Kanamycin
Growth in bacteria
  Bacterial resistance: Kanamycin, 50 μg/mL
  Growth temperature: 37°C
  Growth strain: DH5alpha
  Copy number: High Copy
Gene/Insert
  Gene/Insert name: Che9c genes 60-61
  Species: Mycobacteriophage
  Insert size (bp): 1998
  Cloning method: Restriction Enzyme; 5′ cloning site NdeI (not destroyed); 3′ cloning site NheI (not destroyed)
  Sequencing primers: 5′ sequence; 3′ sequence
Terms and licenses: Academic/Nonprofit Terms; Industry Terms: Not Available to Industry
How to cite: pJV63 was a gift from Graham Hatfull (Addgene plasmid # 26906 ; http://n2t.net/addgene:26906 ; RRID:Addgene_26906)
